Addgene plasmid #179396: pv6_CBX7_2xChromo
Purpose: Cell line generation via recombination-mediated cassette exchange (RMCE) and stable expression of CBX7_2xChromo
Depositing lab: Tuncay Baubec. Depositing organization: University of Zurich. Publication: ChromID identifies the protein interactome at chromatin marks. Villasenor R, Pfaendler R, Ambrosi C, Butz S, Giuliani S, Bryan E, Sheahan TW, Gable AL, Schmolka N, Manzo M, Wirz J, Feller C, von Mering C, Aebersold R, Voigt P, Baubec T. Nat Biotechnol. 2020 Mar 2. pii: 10.1038/s41587-020-0434-2. doi: 10.1038/s41587-020-0434-2. PubMed 32123383.
Backbone
  Vector backbone: parBit_v6
  Vector type: Mammalian Expression
Growth in bacteria
  Bacterial resistance: Ampicillin, 100 μg/mL
  Growth temperature: 37°C
  Growth strain: DH5alpha
  Copy number: High Copy
Gene/Insert
  Gene/Insert name: CBX7_2xChromo (alt name: 2x Chromodomain of CBX7)
  Species: M. musculus (mouse)
  Mutation: G113V in flexible linker
  Promoter: CAGGS
  Tag / fusion protein: AviTag (N terminal on insert); EGFP (C terminal on insert)
  Cloning method: Gibson Cloning
  Sequencing primers: 5′ CTGGTTGTTGTGCTGTCTC
Terms and licenses: Academic/Nonprofit Terms; Industry Terms: Not Available to Industry
How to cite: pv6_CBX7_2xChromo was a gift from Tuncay Baubec (Addgene plasmid # 179396 ; http://n2t.net/addgene:179396 ; RRID:Addgene_179396)
