[The description below was written by a language model from this plasmid's Addgene catalogue record and pLannotate feature annotations shown in this document.]
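Description:
pv6_CBX7_2xChromo is a mammalian expression and genomic targeting plasmid built on the parBit_v6 backbone, designed to generate stable cell lines by recombination-mediated cassette exchange (RMCE). It is propagated in E. coli as a high-copy plasmid through a ColE1/pUC-type origin with ampicillin selection (AmpR under its own bla promoter). Remnants of pUC-style lacZα, lac promoter/operator and MCS sequence flank the cassette.

The payload lies between two loxP511 sites annotated in opposite orientations. These heterospecific sites recombine with each other but not with wild-type loxP, so Cre can swap the intervening cassette into a matching, pre-installed landing site in the host genome. Inside the cassette, the CAGGS promoter (annotated as the CMV enhancer and a chicken β-actin/rabbit β-globin chimeric intron) drives an engineered chromatin reader. This reader consists of two copies of the mouse CBX7 chromodomain joined by a flexible linker, which carries a recorded G113V substitution. It has an N-terminal AviTag and a C-terminal EGFP fusion. The feature table annotates only a single Cbx7 fragment and does not pick up the AviTag, so the tandem arrangement and the tag are known from the catalogue fields alone.

Downstream, an EMCV IRES allows translation of puromycin N-acetyltransferase from the same transcript, linking drug selection to expression of the reader. An SV40 polyadenylation signal terminates the unit, and the short ble fragment annotated before it appears to be a cloning remnant.

The AviTag is a substrate for BirA-mediated biotinylation, and EGFP allows expression and localisation to be visualised. According to the associated publication title, the construct belongs to the ChromID approach for identifying protein interactomes at chromatin marks. The CBX7 chromodomain serves there as the mark-recognising module, although the record does not name the specific mark it targets.
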