Features (pLannotate 1.2.2; 22 found; start..end, strand, type, name):
    137..236     +  misc_feature   bom (fragment): basis of mobility region from pBR322
    242..399     -  CDS            lacZα (fragment): LacZα fragment of β-galactosidase; lacZ fragment
    409..442     -  protein_bind   loxP511: Cre-mediated recombination occurs in the 8-bp core sequence (GTATACAT). loxP511 sites are compatible with each other, but incompatible with wild-type loxP sites. Cre recombinase
    447..826     +  enhancer       CMV enhancer: human cytomegalovirus immediate early enhancer
   1105..2121    +  intron         chimeric intron: chimera between introns from chicken β-actin and rabbit β-globin
   2119..2175    +  CDS            HBB (fragment): HBB_LEPEU - Experimental evidence at protein level: Swiss-Prot protein existence level 1. Involved in oxygen transport from the lung to the various peripheral tissues. From Lepus europaeus (European hare).
   2609..2833    +  CDS            Cbx7 (fragment): CBX7_MOUSE - Also known as D15Ertd417e. Experimental evidence at protein level: Swiss-Prot protein existence level 1. Component of a Polycomb group (PcG) multiprotein PRC1-like complex, a complex class required to maintain the transcriptionally repressive state of many genes, including Hox genes, throughout development (PubMed:16537902, PubMed:22226355). PcG PRC1 complex acts via chromatin remodeling and modification of histones; it mediates monoubiquitination of histone H2A 'Lys-119', rendering chromatin heritably changed in its expressibility. Promotes histone H3 trimethylation at 'Lys-9' (H
   2921..3637    +  CDS            EGFP: the original enhanced GFP (Yang et al., 1996) mammalian codon-optimized
   3760..4222    +  misc_feature   IRES: internal ribosome entry site (IRES) of the encephalomyocarditis virus (EMCV)
   4236..4835    +  CDS            PuroR: puromycin N-acetyltransferase; pac from Streptomyces alboniger; confers resistance to puromycin
   4884..5009    +  CDS            ble (fragment): BLE_KLEPN - Experimental evidence at protein level: Swiss-Prot protein existence level 1. Binding protein with a strong affinity to the bleomycin family of antibiotics. Binds to CL990; an antimitotic-antibiotic compound. From Klebsiella pneumoniae.
   5004..5125    +  polyA_signal   SV40 poly(A) signal: SV40 polyadenylation signal
   5159..5192    +  protein_bind   loxP511: Cre-mediated recombination occurs in the 8-bp core sequence (GTATACAT). loxP511 sites are compatible with each other, but incompatible with wild-type loxP sites. Cre recombinase
   5195..5213    +  misc_feature   MCS (fragment): pUC18/19 multiple cloning site
   5250..5266    -  protein_bind   lac operator: The lac repressor binds to the lac operator to inhibit transcription in E. coli. This inhibition can be relieved by adding lactose or isopropyl-β-D-thiogalactopyranoside (IPTG). lac repressor encoded by lacI
   5274..5304    -  promoter       lac promoter: promoter for the E. coli lac operon
   5319..5340    -  protein_bind   CAP binding site: CAP binding activates transcription in the presence of cAMP. E. coli catabolite activator protein
   5353..5445    -  CDS            lacI (fragment): lac repressor; lacI; The lac repressor binds to the lac operator to inhibit transcription in E. coli. This inhibition can be relieved by adding lactose or isopropyl-β-D-thiogalactopyranoside (IPTG).
   5628..6216    -  rep_origin     ori: high-copy-number ColE1/pMB1/pBR322/pUC origin of replication
   6387..7247    -  CDS            AmpR: β-lactamase; bla; confers resistance to ampicillin, carbenicillin, and related antibiotics
   7248..7352    -  promoter       AmpR promoter: bla
   7447..35      +  CDS            rop (fragment) (across the origin): Rop protein, which maintains plasmids at low copy number; rop
>Addgene plasmid #179396 | pv6_CBX7_2xChromo | addgene full sequence | sequence record 370119 | Addgene NGS Result
TCGCGCGTTTCGGTGATGACGGTGAAAACCTCTGACACATGCAGCTCCCGGAGACGGTCACAGCTTGTCT
GTAAGCGGATGCCGGGAGCAGACAAGCCCGTCAGGGCGCGTCAGCGGGTGTTGGCGGGTGTCGGGGCTGG
CTTAACTATGCGGCATCAGAGCAGATTGTACTGAGAGTGCACCATATGCGGTGTGAAATACCGCACAGAT
GCGTAAGGAGAAAATACCGCATCAGGCGCCATTCGCCATTCAGGCTGCGCAACTGTTGGGAAGGGCGATC
GGTGCGGGCCTCTTCGCTATTACGCCAGCTGGCGAAAGGGGGATGTGCTGCAAGGCGATTAAGTTGGGTA
ACGCCAGGGTTTTCCCAGTCACGACGTTGTAAAACGACGGCCAGTGAATTCTCGAGCCATAACTTCGTAT
AATGTATACTATACGAAGTTATATCGGACATTGATTATTGACTAGTTATTAATAGTAATCAATTACGGGG
TCATTAGTTCATAGCCCATATATGGAGTTCCGCGTTACATAACTTACGGTAAATGGCCCGCCTGGCTGAC
CGCCCAACGACCCCCGCCCATTGACGTCAATAATGACGTATGTTCCCATAGTAACGCCAATAGGGACTTT
CCATTGACGTCAATGGGTGGAGTATTTACGGTAAACTGCCCACTTGGCAGTACATCAAGTGTATCATATG
CCAAGTACGCCCCCTATTGACGTCAATGACGGTAAATGGCCCGCCTGGCATTATGCCCAGTACATGACCT
TATGGGACTTTCCTACTTGGCAGTACATCTACGTATTAGTCATCGCTATTACCATGGTCGAGGTGAGCCC
CACGTTCTGCTTCACTCTCCCCATCTCCCCCCCCTCCCCACCCCCAATTTTGTATTTATTTATTTTTTAA
TTATTTTGTGCAGCGATGGGGGCGGGGGGGGGGGGGGNSGCGCGCCRGGSGGGGSGGGGSGGGGSGRGGG
GSGGGGSGGGGSGRGGCGGRGAGGTGCGGCGGCAGCCAATCAGAGCGGCGCGCTCCGAAAGTTTCCTTTT
ATGGCGAGGCGGCGGCGGCGGCGGCCCTATAAAAAGCGAAGCGCGCGGCGGGCGGGAGTCGCTGCGCGCT
GCCTTCGCCCCGTGCCCCGCTCCGCCGCCGCCTCGCGCCGCCCGCCCCGGCTCTGACTGACCGCGTTACT
CCCACAGGTGAGCGGGCGGGACGGCCCTTCTCCTCCGGGCTGTAATTAGCGCTTGGTTTAATGACGGCTT
GTTTCTTTTCTGTGGCTGCGTGAAAGCCTTGAGGGGCTCCGGGAGGGCCCTTTGTGCGGGGGGAGCGGCT
CGGGGGGTGCGTGCGTGTGTGTGTGCGTGGGGAGCGCCGCGTGCGGCTCCGCGCTGCCCGGCGGCTGTGA
GCGCTGCGGGCGCGGCGCGGGGCTTTGTGCGCTCCGCAGTGTGCGCGAGGGGAGCGCGGCCGGGGGCGGT
GCCCCGCGGTGCGGGGGGGGCTGCGAGGGGAACAAAGGCTGCGTGCGGGGTGTGTGCGTGGGGGGGTGAG
CAGGGGGTGTGGGCGCGTCGGTCGGGCTGCAACCCCCCCTGCACCCCCCTCCCCGAGTTGCTGAGCACGG
CCCGGCTTCGGGTGCGGGGCTCCGTACGGGGCGTGGCGCGGGGCTCGCCGTGCCGGGCGGGGGGTGGCGG
CAGGTGGGGGTGCCGGGCGGGGCGGGGCCGCCTCGGGCCGGGGAGGGCTCGGGGGAGGGGCGCGGCGGCC
CCCGGAGCGCCGGCGGCTGTCGAGGCGCGGCGAGCCGCAGCCATTGCCTTTTATGGTAATCGTGCGAGAG
GGCGCAGGGACTTCCTTTGTCCCAAATCTGTGCGGAGCCGAAATCTGGGAGGCGCCGCCGCACCCCCTCT
AGCGGGCGCGGGGCGAAGCGGTGCGGCGCCGGCAGGAAGGAAATGGGCGGGGAGGGCCTTCGTGCGTCGC
CGCGCCGCCGTCCCCTTCTCCCTCTCCAGCCTCGGGGCTGTCCGCGGGGGGACGGCTGCCTTCGGGGGGG
ACGGGGCAGGGCGGGGTTCGGCTTCTGGCGTGTGACCGGCGGCTCTAGAGCCTCTGCTAACCATGTTCAT
GCCTTCTTCTTTTTCCTACAGCTCCTGGGCAACGTGCTGGTTATTGTGCTGTCTCATCATTTTGGCAAAG
AATTCTAGCATGGCTGGTGGCCTGAATGACATCTTTGAGGCCCAGAAGATCGAGTGGCATGAGAACCTGT
ACTTCCAGGGAGTCGACGAAGAGTCTGGTTCTGTTTCTGGTGGTGATGAGCTGTCAGCCATAGGCGAGCA
GGTGTTTGCGGTGGAGAGCATCCGGAAGAAGCGCGTGCGGAAGGGCAAAGTTGAATATCTGGTGAAGTGG
AAAGGATGGCCCCCCAAGTATAGCACCTGGGAGCCAGAGGAGCACATCTTGGACCCTCGCCTTGTCATGG
CCTACGAGGAGAAGGAGGAGAGAGACCGAGCCTCGGGGTATAGGAAGAGAGGTCCGAAACCCATCGTTGG
CGGAGGCTCTGGAGGTGGAGGCTCCGCACCCCCCAAAAAGAAACGCAAGGTTGGATACCGGGATCCAGGT
TCTGTTTCTGGTGGTGATGAGCTGTCAGCCATAGGCGAGCAGGTGTTTGCGGTGGAGAGCATCCGGAAGA
AGCGCGTGCGGAAGGGCAAAGTTGAATATCTGGTGAAGTGGAAAGGATGGCCCCCCAAGTATAGCACCTG
GGAGCCAGAGGAGCACATCTTGGACCCTCGCCTTGTCATGGCCTACGAGGAGAAGGAGGAGAGAGACCGA
GCCTCGGGGTATAGGAAGAGAGGTCCGAAACCCATCGTTGGCGGAGGCTCTGGAGGTGGAGGCTCCGCAC
CCCCCAAAAAGAAACGCAAGGTTGGATACCGGGATCCACCGGTCGCCACCGTGAGCAAGGGCGAGGAGCT
GTTCACCGGGGTGGTGCCCATCCTGGTCGAGCTGGACGGCGACGTAAACGGCCACAAGTTCAGCGTGTCC
GGCGAGGGCGAGGGCGATGCCACCTACGGCAAGCTGACCCTGAAGTTCATCTGCACCACCGGCAAGCTGC
CCGTGCCCTGGCCCACCCTCGTGACCACCCTGACCTACGGCGTGCAGTGCTTCAGCCGCTACCCCGACCA
CATGAAGCAGCACGACTTCTTCAAGTCCGCCATGCCCGAAGGCTACGTCCAGGAGCGCACCATCTTCTTC
AAGGACGACGGCAACTACAAGACCCGCGCCGAGGTGAAGTTCGAGGGCGACACCCTGGTGAACCGCATCG
AGCTGAAGGGCATCGACTTCAAGGAGGACGGCAACATCCTGGGGCACAAGCTGGAGTACAACTACAACAG
CCACAACGTCTATATCATGGCCGACAAGCAGAAGAACGGCATCAAGGTGAACTTCAAGATCCGCCACAAC
ATCGAGGACGGCAGCGTGCAGCTCGCCGACCACTACCAGCAGAACACCCCCATCGGCGACGGCCCCGTGC
TGCTGCCCGACAACCACTACCTGAGCACCCAGTCCGCCCTGAGCAAAGACCCCAACGAGAAGCGCGATCA
CATGGTCCTGCTGGAGTTCGTGACCGCCGCCGGGATCACTCTCGGCATGGACGAGCTGTACAAGTAAAGC
GAGCTCGACAGATCTAGGAGCGGTTAACGAGGTAGCGGCCGCCGAAGCCGCTTGGAATAAGGCCGGTGTG
CGTTTGTCTATATGTTATTTTCCACCATATTGCCGTCTTTTGGCAATGTGAGGGCCCGGAAACCTGGCCC
TGTCTTCTTGACGAGCATTCCTAGGGGTCTTTCCCCTCTCGCCAAAGGAATGCAAGGTCTGTTGAATGTC
GTGAAGGAAGCAGTTCCTCTGGAAGCTTCTTGAAGACAAACAACGTCTGTAGCGACCCTTTGCAGGCAGC
GGAACCCCCCACCTGGCGACAGGTGCCTCTGCGGCCAAAAGCCACGTGTATAAGATACACCTGCAAAGGC
GGCACAACCCCAGTGCCACGTTGTGAGTTGGATAGTTGTGGAAAGAGTCAAATGGCTCTCCTCAAGCGTA
TTCAACAAGGGGCTGAAGGATGCCCAGAAGGTACCCCATTGTATGGGATCTGATCTGGGGCCTCGGTGCA
CATGCTTTACATGTGTTTAGTCGAGGTTAAAAAAACGTCTAGGCCCCCCGAACCACGGGGACGTGGTTTT
CCTTTGAAAAACACGATGATAATATGGCCACAACCATGACCGAGTACAAGCCCACGGTGCGCCTCGCCAC
CCGCGACGACGTCCCCAGGGCCGTACGCACCCTCGCCGCCGCGTTCGCCGACTACCCCGCCACGCGCCAC
ACCGTCGATCCGGACCGCCACATCGAGCGGGTCACCGAGCTGCAAGAACTCTTCCTCACGCGCGTCGGGC
TCGACATCGGCAAGGTGTGGGTCGCGGACGACGGCGCCGCGGTGGCGGTCTGGACCACGCCGGAGAGCGT
CGAAGCGGGGGCGGTGTTCGCCGAGATCGGCCCGCGCATGGCCGAGTTGAGCGGTTCCCGGCTGGCCGCG
CAGCAACAGATGGAAGGCCTCCTGGCGCCGCACCGGCCCAAGGAGCCCGCGTGGTTCCTGGCCACCGTCG
GCGTCTCGCCCGACCACCAGGGCAAGGGTCTGGGCAGCGCCGTCGTGCTCCCCGGAGTGGAGGCGGCCGA
GCGCGCCGGGGTGCCCGCCTTCCTGGAGACCTCCGCGCCCCGCAACCTCCCCTTCTACGAGCGGCTCGGC
TTCACCGTCACCGCCGACGTCGAGGTGCCCGAAGGACCGCGCACCTGGTGCATGACCCGCAAGCCCGGTG
CCTGACGCCCGCCCCACGACCCGCAGCGCCCGACCGAAAGGAGCGCAGTGCTACGAGATTTCGATTCCAC
CGCCGCCTTCTATGAAAGGTTGGGCTTCGGAATCGTTTTCCGGGACGCCGGCTGGATGATCCTCCAGCGC
GGGGATCTCATGCTGGAGTTCTTCGCCCACCCCAACTTGTTTATTGCAGCTTATAATGGTTACAAATAAA
GCAATAGCATCACAAATTTCACAAATAAAGCATTTTTTTCACTGCATTCTAGTTGTGGTTTGTCCAAACT
CATCAATGTATCTTATCATGTCTGTATACCGTGGATCCGGCCGGCCCCATAACTTCGTATAGTATACATT
ATACGAAGTTATCCCCTGCAGGCATGCAAGCTTGGCGTAATCATGGTCATAGCTGTTTCCTGTGTGAAAT
TGTTATCCGCTCACAATTCCACACAACATACGAGCCGGAAGCATAAAGTGTAAAGCCTGGGGTGCCTAAT
GAGTGAGCTAACTCACATTAATTGCGTTGCGCTCACTGCCCGCTTTCCAGTCGGGAAACCTGTCGTGCCA
GCTGCATTAATGAATCGGCCAACGCGCGGGGAGAGGCGGTTTGCGTATTGGGCGCTCTTCCGCTTCCTCG
CTCACTGACTCGCTGCGCTCGGTCGTTCGGCTGCGGCGAGCGGTATCAGCTCACTCAAAGGCGGTAATAC
GGTTATCCACAGAATCAGGGGATAACGCAGGAAAGAACATGTGAGCAAAAGGCCAGCAAAAGGCCAGGAA
CCGTAAAAAGGCCGCGTTGCTGGCGTTTTTCCATAGGCTCCGCCCCCCTGACGAGCATCACAAAAATCGA
CGCTCAAGTCAGAGGTGGCGAAACCCGACAGGACTATAAAGATACCAGGCGTTTCCCCCTGGAAGCTCCC
TCGTGCGCTCTCCTGTTCCGACCCTGCCGCTTACCGGATACCTGTCCGCCTTTCTCCCTTCGGGAAGCGT
GGCGCTTTCTCATAGCTCACGCTGTAGGTATCTCAGTTCGGTGTAGGTCGTTCGCTCCAAGCTGGGCTGT
GTGCACGAACCCCCCGTTCAGCCCGACCGCTGCGCCTTATCCGGTAACTATCGTCTTGAGTCCAACCCGG
TAAGACACGACTTATCGCCACTGGCAGCAGCCACTGGTAACAGGATTAGCAGAGCGAGGTATGTAGGCGG
TGCTACAGAGTTCTTGAAGTGGTGGCCTAACTACGGCTACACTAGAAGAACAGTATTTGGTATCTGCGCT
CTGCTGAAGCCAGTTACCTTCGGAAAAAGAGTTGGTAGCTCTTGATCCGGCAAACAAACCACCGCTGGTA
GCGGTGGTTTTTTTGTTTGCAAGCAGCAGATTACGCGCAGAAAAAAAGGATCTCAAGAAGATCCTTTGAT
CTTTTCTACGGGGTCTGACGCTCAGTGGAACGAAAACTCACGTTAAGGGATTTTGGTCATGAGATTATCA
AAAAGGATCTTCACCTAGATCCTTTTAAATTAAAAATGAAGTTTTAAATCAATCTAAAGTATATATGAGT
AAACTTGGTCTGACAGTTACCAATGCTTAATCAGTGAGGCACCTATCTCAGCGATCTGTCTATTTCGTTC
ATCCATAGTTGCCTGACTCCCCGTCGTGTAGATAACTACGATACGGGAGGGCTTACCATCTGGCCCCAGT
GCTGCAATGATACCGCGAGACCCACGCTCACCGGCTCCAGATTTATCAGCAATAAACCAGCCAGCCGGAA
GGGCCGAGCGCAGAAGTGGTCCTGCAACTTTATCCGCCTCCATCCAGTCTATTAATTGTTGCCGGGAAGC
TAGAGTAAGTAGTTCGCCAGTTAATAGTTTGCGCAACGTTGTTGCCATTGCTACAGGCATCGTGGTGTCA
CGCTCGTCGTTTGGTATGGCTTCATTCAGCTCCGGTTCCCAACGATCAAGGCGAGTTACATGATCCCCCA
TGTTGTGCAAAAAAGCGGTTAGCTCCTTCGGTCCTCCGATCGTTGTCAGAAGTAAGTTGGCCGCAGTGTT
ATCACTCATGGTTATGGCAGCACTGCATAATTCTCTTACTGTCATGCCATCCGTAAGATGCTTTTCTGTG
ACTGGTGAGTACTCAACCAAGTCATTCTGAGAATAGTGTATGCGGCGACCGAGTTGCTCTTGCCCGGCGT
CAATACGGGATAATACCGCGCCACATAGCAGAACTTTAAAAGTGCTCATCATTGGAAAACGTTCTTCGGG
GCGAAAACTCTCAAGGATCTTACCGCTGTTGAGATCCAGTTCGATGTAACCCACTCGTGCACCCAACTGA
TCTTCAGCATCTTTTACTTTCACCAGCGTTTCTGGGTGAGCAAAAACAGGAAGGCAAAATGCCGCAAAAA
AGGGAATAAGGGCGACACGGAAATGTTGAATACTCATACTCTTCCTTTTTCAATATTATTGAAGCATTTA
TCAGGGTTATTGTCTCATGAGCGGATACATATTTGAATGTATTTAGAAAAATAAACAAATAGGGGTTCCG
CGCACATTTCCCCGAAAAGTGCCACCTGACGTCTAAGAAACCATTATTATCATGACATTAACCTATAAAA
ATAGGCGTATCACGAGGCCCTTTCGTC
